Addgene plasmid #212017: pRSETB/mStayGold
Purpose: mStayGold has an n1 adaptor at its N-terminus and is useful for C-terminal tagging. This construct is used also for expression of mStayGold itself.
Depositing lab: Atsushi Miyawaki. Depositing organization: RIKEN Center for Brain Science. Publication: StayGold variants for molecular fusion and membrane-targeting applications. Ando R, Shimozono S, Ago H, Takagi M, Sugiyama M, Kurokawa H, Hirano M, Niino Y, Ueno G, Ishidate F, Fujiwara T, Okada Y, Yamamoto M, Miyawaki A. Nat Methods. 2023 Nov 30. doi: 10.1038/s41592-023-02085-6. PubMed 38036853.
Backbone
  Vector backbone: pRSETB
  Backbone manufacturer: ThermoFisher
  Backbone size w/o insert (bp): 2900
  Total vector size (bp): 3600
  Vector type: Bacterial Expression
  Backbone size (bp): 2900
  Promoter: T7
  Tag / fusion protein: 6xHis, T7 tag, Xpress tag, mStayGold (C terminal on backbone)
Growth in bacteria
  Bacterial resistance: Ampicillin, 100 μg/mL
  Growth temperature: 37°C
  Growth strain: DH5alpha
  Copy number: High Copy
Gene/Insert
  Gene/Insert name: mStayGold
  Species: Synthetic
  Insert size (bp): 681
  Promoter: T7
  Cloning method: Restriction Enzyme; 5′ cloning site BamHI (not destroyed); 3′ cloning site XhoI (not destroyed)
  Sequencing primers: 5′ T7; 3′ pRSET reverse
Terms and licenses: Academic/Nonprofit Terms; Industry Terms: Not Available to Industry
Depositor comments: Please visit https://doi.org/10.21203/rs.3.rs-2941917/v1 for ResearchSquare preprint.
How to cite: pRSETB/mStayGold was a gift from Atsushi Miyawaki (Addgene plasmid # 212017 ; http://n2t.net/addgene:212017 ; RRID:Addgene_212017)
