[The description below was written by a language model from this plasmid's Addgene catalogue record and pLannotate feature annotations shown in this document.]
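Description:
pRSETB/mStayGold is a bacterial expression plasmid of about 3.6 kb, built on the commercial pRSETB backbone and carrying a 681 bp synthetic coding sequence for mStayGold, a StayGold-family fluorescent protein variant developed for molecular fusion applications. The insert sits between BamHI and XhoI sites, both of which are preserved. The plasmid replicates at high copy number from a ColE1/pUC-type origin and is selected with ampicillin through the β-lactamase gene driven by its own promoter. An f1 phage origin is also present, which in principle allows single-stranded DNA production.

Expression is driven by the bacteriophage T7 promoter, followed by the efficient T7 gene 10 ribosome binding site, and transcription ends at the T7 terminator, so protein production requires a host that supplies T7 RNA polymerase. The open reading frame begins with the standard pRSET N-terminal leader: a 6xHis tag for metal-affinity purification (annotated by the software as a fragment of a composite tag), the T7 gene 10 leader tag, and the Xpress epitope, which includes an enterokinase cleavage site for removing the leader. The automated feature table does not annotate mStayGold itself, but the unannotated gap between the Xpress tag and the terminator region matches its expected position. Short hits labelled as SET1, lacZα and lacI fragments appear to be backbone remnants rather than functional elements.

According to the record, this version of mStayGold has an n1 adaptor at its N-terminus, making it suited as a source of the coding sequence for tagging the C-terminus of a protein of interest. The plasmid is also used to express mStayGold on its own.
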