Features (pLannotate 1.2.2; 13 found; start..end, strand, type, name):
     20..38      +  promoter       T7 promoter: promoter for bacteriophage T7 RNA polymerase
     70..92      +  RBS            RBS: efficient ribosome binding site from bacteriophage T7 gene 10 (Olins and Rangwala, 1989)
    112..132     +  CDS            capTEV™ (fragment): composite tag for in vivo biotinylation, TEV protease cleavage, and 6xHis tagging
    133..165     +  CDS            T7 tag (gene 10 leader): leader peptide from bacteriophage T7 gene 10 promotes efficient translation in E. coli
    169..192     +  CDS            Xpress™ tag: Xpress™ epitope tag, including an enterokinase recognition and cleavage site
    924..973     +  CDS            SET1 (fragment): solubility-enhancement tag derived from T7 phage gene 10B
    981..1028    +  terminator     T7 terminator: transcription terminator for bacteriophage T7 RNA polymerase
   1054..1120    +  CDS            lacZα (fragment): LacZα fragment of β-galactosidase; lacZ fragment
   1125..1553    +  rep_origin     f1 ori (sequence partly withheld): f1 bacteriophage origin of replication; arrow indicates direction of (+) strand synthesis
   1606..1710    +  promoter       AmpR promoter: bla
   1711..2571    +  CDS            AmpR: β-lactamase; bla; confers resistance to ampicillin, carbenicillin, and related antibiotics
   2742..3330    +  rep_origin     ori: high-copy-number ColE1/pMB1/pBR322/pUC origin of replication
   3513..3566    +  CDS            lacI (fragment): lac repressor; lacI; The lac repressor binds to the lac operator to inhibit transcription in E. coli. This inhibition can be relieved by adding lactose or isopropyl-β-D-thiogalactopyranoside (IPTG).
>Addgene plasmid #212017 | pRSETB/mStayGold | addgene full sequence | sequence record 419228 | Addgene NGS Result
GATCTCGATCCCGCGAAATTAATACGACTCACTATAGGGAGACCACAACGGTTTCCCTCTAGAAATAATT
TTGTTTAACTTTAAGAAGGAGATATACATATGCGGGGTTCTCATCATCATCATCATCATGGTATGGCTAG
CATGACTGGTGGACAGCAAATGGGTCGGGATCTGTACGACGATGACGATAAGGATCCGATGGTGTCTACA
GGCGAGGAGCTGTTTACCGGCGTGGTGCCCTTCAAGTTCCAGCTGAAGGGCACCATCAACGGCAAGAGCT
TCACCGTGGAAGGCGAGGGCGAGGGCAATAGCCACGAGGGCAGCCACAAAGGCAAGTACGTGTGCACCAG
CGGCAAACTGCCAATGTCTTGGGCCGCCCTGGGAACTAGCTTCGGCTATGGCATGAAGTACTACACCAAG
TACCCCAGCGGCCTGAAGAACTGGTTCCACGAGGTGATGCCCGAGGGCTTCACCTACGACAGACACATCC
AGTACAAGGGCGACGGCAGCATCCACGCCAAGCACCAGCACTTCATGAAGAACGGCACCTACCACAACAT
CGTGGAGTTCACCGGCCAGGACTTCAAGGAGAACAGCCCCGTGCTGACCGGCGACATGGACGTGAGCCTG
CCCAACGAGGTGCAGCACATCCCCATAGATGACGGCGTGGAGTGCACAGTGACCCTGCAGTACCCTCTGC
TGAGCGACGAGAGCAAGTGCGTGGAGGCCTACCAGAACACCATCATCAAGCCCCTGCACAATCAGCCAGC
CCCCGATGTGCCATTCCACTGGATCAGAAAGCAGTACACCCAGAGCAAGGACGACACCGAGGAGAGAGAC
CACATCATCCAGAGCGAGACCCTGGAGGCCCACCTGTAACTCGAGATCTGCAGCTGGTACCATGGAATTC
GAAGCTTGATCCGGCTGCTAACAAAGCCCGAAAGGAAGCTGAGTTGGCTGCTGCCACCGCTGAGCAATAA
CTAGCATAACCCCTTGGGGCCTCTAAACGGGTCTTGAGGGGTTTTTTGCTGAAAGGAGGAACTATATCCG
GATCTGGCGTAATAGCGAAGAGGCCCGCACCGATCGCCCTTCCCAACAGTTGCGCAGCCTGAATGGCGAA
TGGG
[124 nt withheld, positions 1125-1248]
C
[91 nt withheld, positions 1250-1340]
A
[49 nt withheld, positions 1342-1390]
CCTTTGACGTTGGAGTCCACGTTCTTT
[37 nt withheld, positions 1418-1454]
ACCCTATCTCGGTCTATTCTTTTGATTTATAAGGGATTTTGCCGATTTCGGCCTATTGGTTAAAAAATGA
GCTGATTTAACAAAAATTTAACGCGAATTTTAACAAAATATTAACGCTTACAATTTAGGTGGCACTTTTC
GGGGAAATGTGCGCGGAACCCCTATTTGTTTATTTTTCTAAATACATTCAAATATGTATCCGCTCATGAG
ACAATAACCCTGATAAATGCTTCAATAATATTGAAAAAGGAAGAGTATGAGTATTCAACATTTCCGTGTC
GCCCTTATTCCCTTTTTTGCGGCATTTTGCCTTCCTGTTTTTGCTCACCCAGAAACGCTGGTGAAAGTAA
AAGATGCTGAAGATCAGTTGGGTGCACGAGTGGGTTACATCGAACTGGATCTCAACAGCGGTAAGATCCT
TGAGAGTTTTCGCCCCGAAGAACGTTTTCCAATGATGAGCACTTTTAAAGTTCTGCTATGTGGCGCGGTA
TTATCCCGTATTGACGCCGGGCAAGAGCAACTCGGTCGCCGCATACACTATTCTCAGAATGACTTGGTTG
AGTACTCACCAGTCACAGAAAAGCATCTTACGGATGGCATGACAGTAAGAGAATTATGCAGTGCTGCCAT
AACCATGAGTGATAACACTGCGGCCAACTTACTTCTGACAACGATCGGAGGACCGAAGGAGCTAACCGCT
TTTTTGCACAACATGGGGGATCATGTAACTCGCCTTGATCGTTGGGAACCGGAGCTGAATGAAGCCATAC
CAAACGACGAGCGTGACACCACGATGCCTGTAGCAATGGCAACAACGTTGCGCAAACTATTAACTGGCGA
ACTACTTACTCTAGCTTCCCGGCAACAATTAATAGACTGGATGGAGGCGGATAAAGTTGCAGGACCACTT
CTGCGCTCGGCCCTTCCGGCTGGCTGGTTTATTGCTGATAAATCTGGAGCCGGTGAGCGTGGGTCTCGCG
GTATCATTGCAGCACTGGGGCCAGATGGTAAGCCCTCCCGTATCGTAGTTATCTACACGACGGGGAGTCA
GGCAACTATGGATGAACGAAATAGACAGATCGCTGAGATAGGTGCCTCACTGATTAAGCATTGGTAACTG
TCAGACCAAGTTTACTCATATATACTTTAGATTGATTTAAAACTTCATTTTTAATTTAAAAGGATCTAGG
TGAAGATCCTTTTTGATAATCTCATGACCAAAATCCCTTAACGTGAGTTTTCGTTCCACTGAGCGTCAGA
CCCCGTAGAAAAGATCAAAGGATCTTCTTGAGATCCTTTTTTTCTGCGCGTAATCTGCTGCTTGCAAACA
AAAAAACCACCGCTACCAGCGGTGGTTTGTTTGCCGGATCAAGAGCTACCAACTCTTTTTCCGAAGGTAA
CTGGCTTCAGCAGAGCGCAGATACCAAATACTGTTCTTCTAGTGTAGCCGTAGTTAGGCCACCACTTCAA
GAACTCTGTAGCACCGCCTACATACCTCGCTCTGCTAATCCTGTTACCAGTGGCTGCTGCCAGTGGCGAT
AAGTCGTGTCTTACCGGGTTGGACTCAAGACGATAGTTACCGGATAAGGCGCAGCGGTCGGGCTGAACGG
GGGGTTCGTGCACACAGCCCAGCTTGGAGCGAACGACCTACACCGAACTGAGATACCTACAGCGTGAGCT
ATGAGAAAGCGCCACGCTTCCCGAAGGGAGAAAGGCGGACAGGTATCCGGTAAGCGGCAGGGTCGGAACA
GGAGAGCGCACGAGGGAGCTTCCAGGGGGAAACGCCTGGTATCTTTATAGTCCTGTCGGGTTTCGCCACC
TCTGACTTGAGCGTCGATTTTTGTGATGCTCGTCAGGGGGGCGGAGCCTATGGAAAAACGCCAGCAACGC
GGCCTTTTTACGGTTCCTGGCCTTTTGCTGGCCTTTTGCTCACATGTTCTTTCCTGCGTTATCCCCTGAT
TCTGTGGATAACCGTATTACCGCCTTTGAGTGAGCTGATACCGCTCGCCGCAGCCGAACGACCGAGCGCA
GCGAGTCAGTGAGCGAGGAAGCGGAAGAGCGCCCAATACGCAAACCGCCTCTCCCCGCGCGTTGGCCGAT
TCATTAATGCAG
